Addgene plasmid #211075: pHTN-HaloTag_PAF1:1-531
Purpose: Mammalian expression of full-length human PAF1. N-terminal HaloTag.
Depositing lab: Cheryl Arrowsmith. Depositing organization: University of Toronto. Publication: A Target Class Ligandability Evaluation of WD40 Repeat-Containing Proteins. Ackloo S, Li F, Szewczyk M, Seitova A, Loppnau P, Zeng H, Xu J, Ahmad S, Arnautova YA, Baghaie AJ, Beldar S, Bolotokova A, Centrella PA, Chau I, Clark MA, Cuozzo JW, Dehghani-Tafti S, Disch JS, Dong A, Dumas A, Feng JA, Ghiabi P, Gibson E, Gilmer J, Goldman B, Green SR, Guie MA, Guilinger JP, Harms N, Herasymenko O, Houliston S, Hutchinson A, Kearnes S, Keefe AD, Kimani SW, Kramer T, Kutera M, Kwak HA, Lento C, Li Y, Liu J, Loup J, Machado RAC, Mulhern CJ, Perveen S, Righetto GL, Riley P, Shrestha S, Sigel EA, Silva M, Sintchak MD, Slakman BL, Taylor RD, Thompson J, Torng W, Underkoffler C, von Rechenberg M, Walsh RT, Watson I, Wilson DJ, Wolf E, Yadav M, Yazdi AK, Zhang J, Zhang Y, Santhakumar V, Edwards AM, Barsyte-Lovejoy D, Schapira M, Brown PJ, Halabelian L, Arrowsmith CH. J Med Chem. 2025 Jan 23;68(2):1092-1112. doi: 10.1021/acs.jmedchem.4c02010. Epub 2024 Nov 4. PubMed 39495097.
Backbone
  Vector backbone: pHTN-HaloTag
  Backbone manufacturer: Promega
  Vector type: Mammalian Expression
  Selectable markers: Neomycin (select with G418)
Growth in bacteria
  Bacterial resistance: Ampicillin, 100 μg/mL
  Growth temperature: 37°C
  Growth strain: DH5alpha
  Copy number: High Copy
Gene/Insert
  Gene/Insert name: PAF1:M1-D531
  Species: H. sapiens (human)
  Insert size (bp): 1593
  Mutation: wild type
  Entrez Gene: PAF1 (a.k.a. F23149_1, PD2)
  Promoter: CMV
  Tag / fusion protein: HaloTag (N terminal on insert)
  Cloning method: Ligation Independent Cloning
  Sequencing primers: 5′ ACCTGATCGGCAGCGAGATC; 3′ CTTATCATGTCTGCTCGAAG
Resource information
  A portion of this plasmid was derived from a plasmid made by: Mammalian Gene Collection (BC013402)
Terms and licenses: Academic/Nonprofit Terms; Industry Terms: Not Available to Industry
Depositor comments: 5' Cloning Site: EcoR1 (not destroyed), 3' Cloning Site: Xba1 (not destroyed). N terminal tag: maeigtgfpfdphyvevlgermhyvdvgprdgtpvlflhgnptssyvwrniiphvapthrciapdligmgksdkpdlgyffddhvrfmdafiealgleevvlvihdwgsalgfhwakrnpervkgiafmefirpiptwdewpefaretfqafrttdvgrkliidqnvfiegtlpmgvvrpltevemdhyrepflnpvdreplwrfpnelpiagepanivalveeymdwlhqspvpkllfwgtpgvlippaeaarlakslpnckavdigpglnllqednpdligseiarwlstleisgepttedlyfqsdnaiasef.
How to cite: pHTN-HaloTag_PAF1:1-531 was a gift from Cheryl Arrowsmith (Addgene plasmid # 211075 ; http://n2t.net/addgene:211075 ; RRID:Addgene_211075)
