[The description below was written by a language model from this plasmid's Addgene catalogue record and pLannotate feature annotations shown in this document.]
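Description:
pHTN-HaloTag_PAF1:1-531 is a mammalian expression plasmid of about 7.7 kb built on Promega's pHTN-HaloTag backbone. It produces full-length, wild-type human PAF1 (residues M1 to D531, a 1,593 bp insert derived from a Mammalian Gene Collection clone) fused to an N-terminal HaloTag. In bacteria it is maintained at high copy by a ColE1/pUC-type origin and selected with ampicillin through the β-lactamase gene. A ColE1 cer site is also annotated, which helps keep the plasmid monomeric. For mammalian cells, a separate cassette of SV40 enhancer/early promoter, neomycin phosphotransferase and a synthetic poly(A) signal allows G418 selection of stable transfectants.

The expression unit is driven by the CMV immediate-early enhancer and promoter, followed by a chimeric β-globin/immunoglobulin intron that generally improves transcript processing and expression. A T7 promoter lies just upstream of the coding region, so the fusion could also be transcribed by T7 RNA polymerase. The open reading frame runs from HaloTag through a linker containing a TEV protease site into PAF1, which was inserted by ligation-independent cloning between retained EcoRI and XbaI sites, and ends at an SV40 polyadenylation signal. HaloTag is a modified bacterial dehalogenase that bonds covalently to chloroalkane ligands, allowing fluorescent labelling, capture on resin or use as a partner in proximity-based cellular assays, and the TEV site allows the tag to be removed. PAF1 is a component of the PAF1 complex, which acts with RNA polymerase II in transcription elongation. The plasmid was deposited with a study of the ligandability of WD40 repeat proteins, but the record does not state the specific assay. Several short annotated fragments (SET1, large T antigen, M13 ori, bom, tnpA) appear to be backbone remnants or partial matches.
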