Features (pLannotate 1.2.2; 21 found; start..end, strand, type, name):
    140..517     +  enhancer       CMV enhancer: human cytomegalovirus immediate early enhancer
    519..718     +  promoter       CMV promoter: human cytomegalovirus (CMV) immediate early promoter
    857..989     +  intron         chimeric intron: chimera between introns from human β-globin and immunoglobulin heavy chain genes
   1033..1051    +  promoter       T7 promoter: promoter for bacteriophage T7 RNA polymerase
   1067..1957    +  CDS            HaloTag®: modified bacterial dehalogenase that forms covalent bonds with chloroalkane derivatives
   1970..1990    +  CDS            TEV site: tobacco etch virus (TEV) protease recognition and cleavage site
   2015..3607    +  CDS            PAF1 (sequence withheld): PAF1_HUMAN - Also known as PD2. Experimental evidence at protein level: Swiss-Prot protein existence level 1. Component of the PAF1 complex (PAF1C) which has multiple functions during transcription by RNA polymerase II and is implicated in regulation of development and maintenance of embryonic stem cell pluripotency. PAF1C associates with RNA polymerase II through interaction with POLR2A CTD non-phosphorylated and 'Ser-2'- and 'Ser- 5'-phosphorylated forms and is involved in transcriptional elongation, acting both independently and synergistically with TCEA1 and in cooperation with the DSIF co
   3656..3681    +  CDS            SET1 (fragment): solubility-enhancement tag derived from T7 phage gene 10B
   3689..3705    +  terminator     T7 terminator (fragment): transcription terminator for bacteriophage T7 RNA polymerase
   3725..3846    -  polyA_signal   SV40 poly(A) signal: SV40 polyadenylation signal
   3869..3937    -  CDS            large T antigen (fragment): large T antigen from SV40 (simian virus 40)
   3942..3974    +  rep_origin     M13 ori (fragment): M13 bacteriophage origin of replication; arrow indicates direction of (+) strand synthesis
   3975..4026    -  misc_feature   bom (fragment): basis of mobility region from pBR322
   4091..4448    +  promoter       SV40 promoter: SV40 enhancer and early promoter
   4499..5290    +  CDS            neo: KKA2_KLEPN - Also known as kan, nptII. Experimental evidence at protein level: Swiss-Prot protein existence level 1. Resistance to kanamycin, neomycin, paromomycin, ribostamycin, butirosin and gentamicin B. From Klebsiella pneumoniae.
   5357..5405    +  polyA_signal   poly(A) signal: synthetic polyadenylation signal
   5426..5518    -  CDS            tnpA (fragment): TN5P_ECOLX - Also known as tnp. Experimental evidence at protein level: Swiss-Prot protein existence level 1. Mediates transposition of transposon Tn5 by a 'cut and paste' mechanism. First, the monomeric transposase binds the 19 bp inverted DNA repeats flanking the transposon. Then, dimerization of the DNA- bound transposase creates a synaptic DNA complex. After nicking of the first DNA strand, excision of the transposon proceeds through a series of intermediates. The transposase then mediates the insertion of the transposon at a new site by strand transfer. The activity of the wild- type tran
   5561..5665    +  promoter       AmpR promoter: bla
   5666..6526    +  CDS            AmpR: β-lactamase; bla; confers resistance to ampicillin, carbenicillin, and related antibiotics
   6684..7272    -  rep_origin     ori: high-copy-number ColE1/pMB1/pBR322/pUC origin of replication
   7388..7671    +  misc_feature   cer region: ColE1-derived recombination site that helps to maintain plasmids as monomers
>Addgene plasmid #211075 | pHTN-HaloTag_PAF1:1-531 | addgene full sequence | sequence record 425796 | Addgene NGS Result
TCAATATTGGCCATTAGCCATATTATTCATTGGTTATATAGCATAAATCAATATTGGCTATTGGCCATTG
CATACGTTGTATCTATATCATAATATGTACATTTATATTGGCTCATGTCCAATATGACCGCCATGTTGGC
ATTGATTATTGACTAGTTATTAATAGTAATCAATTACGGGGTCATTAGTTCATAGCCCATATATGGAGTT
CCGCGTTACATAACTTACGGTAAATGGCCCGCCTGGCTGACCGCCCAACGACCCCCGCCCATTGACGTCA
ATAATGACGTATGTTCCCATAGTAACGCCAATAGGGACTTTCCATTGACGTCAATGGGTGGAGTATTTAC
GGTAAACTGCCCACTTGGCAGTACATCAAGTGTATCATATGCCAAGTCCGCCCCCTATTGACGTCAATGA
CGGTAAATGGCCCGCCTGGCATTATGCCCAGTACATGACCTTACGGGACTTTCCTACTTGGCAGTACATC
TACGTATTAGTCATCGCTATTACCATGGTGATGCGGTTTTGGCAGTACACCAATGGGCGTGGATAGCGGT
TTGACTCACGGGGATTTCCAAGTCTCCACCCCATTGACGTCAATGGGAGTTTGTTTTGGCACCAAAATCA
ACGGGACTTTCCAAAATGTCGTAATAACCCCGCCCCGTTGACGCAAATGGGCGGTAGGCGTGTACGGTGG
GAGGTCTATATAAGCAGAGCTGGTTTAGTGAACCGTCAGATCACTAGAAGCTTTATTGCGGTAGTTTATC
ACAGTTAAATTGCTAACGCAGTCAGTGCTTCTGACACAACAGTCTCGAACTTAAGCTGCAGAAGTTGGTC
GTGAGGCACTGGGCAGGTAAGTATCAAGGTTACAAGACAGGTTTAAGGAGACCAATAGAAACTGGGCTTG
TCGAGACAGAGAAGACTCTTGCGTTTCTGATAGGCACCTATTGGTCTTACTGACATCCACTTTGCCTTTC
TCTCCACAGGTGTCCACTCCCAGTTCAATTACAGCTCTTAAGGCTAGAGTATTAATACGACTCACTATAG
GGCTAGCAAAGCCACCATGGCAGAAATCGGTACTGGCTTTCCATTCGACCCCCATTATGTGGAAGTCCTG
GGCGAGCGCATGCACTACGTCGATGTTGGTCCGCGCGATGGCACCCCTGTGCTGTTCCTGCACGGTAACC
CGACCTCCTCCTACGTGTGGCGCAACATCATCCCGCATGTTGCACCGACCCATCGCTGCATTGCTCCAGA
CCTGATCGGTATGGGCAAATCCGACAAACCAGACCTGGGTTATTTCTTCGACGACCACGTCCGCTTCATG
GATGCCTTCATCGAAGCCCTGGGTCTGGAAGAGGTCGTCCTGGTCATTCACGACTGGGGCTCCGCTCTGG
GTTTCCACTGGGCCAAGCGCAATCCAGAGCGCGTCAAAGGTATTGCATTTATGGAGTTCATCCGCCCTAT
CCCGACCTGGGACGAATGGCCAGAATTTGCCCGCGAGACCTTCCAGGCCTTCCGCACCACCGACGTCGGC
CGCAAGCTGATCATCGATCAGAACGTTTTTATCGAGGGTACGCTGCCGATGGGTGTCGTCCGCCCGCTGA
CTGAAGTCGAGATGGACCATTACCGCGAGCCGTTCCTGAATCCTGTTGACCGCGAGCCACTGTGGCGCTT
CCCAAACGAGCTGCCAATCGCCGGTGAGCCAGCGAACATCGTCGCGCTGGTCGAAGAATACATGGACTGG
CTGCACCAGTCCCCTGTCCCGAAGCTGCTGTTCTGGGGCACCCCAGGCGTTCTGATCCCACCGGCCGAAG
CCGCTCGCCTGGCCAAAAGCCTGCCTAACTGCAAGGCTGTGGACATCGGCCCGGGTCTGAATCTGCTGCA
AGAAGACAACCCGGACCTGATCGGCAGCGAGATCGCGCGCTGGCTGTCGACGCTCGAGATTTCCGGCGAG
CCAACCACTGAGGATCTGTACTTTCAGAGCGATAACGCGATCGCTTCCGAATTC
[1593 nt withheld, positions 2015-3607]
TGATGATCTAGATTTGGGCCCAATTCCTGCAGGATTTTGCGGCCGCTTGCTGAGTTGGCTGCTGCCACCG
CTGAGCAATAACTAGCATAACCCCTTGGCCGCTTCGAGCAGACATGATAAGATACATTGATGAGTTTGGA
CAAACCACAACTAGAATGCAGTGAAAAAAATGCTTTATTTGTGAAATTTGTGATGCTATTGCTTTATTTG
TAACCATTATAAGCTGCAATAAACAAGTTAACAACAACAATTGCATTCATTTTATGTTTCAGGTTCAGGG
GGAGATGTGGGAGGTTTTTTTAAGCAAGTAAAACCTCTACAAATGTGGTAAAATCGAATTTTAACAAAAT
ATTAACGCTTACAATTTCCTGATGCGGTATTTTCTCCTTACGCATCTGTGCGGTATTTCACACCGCATAC
GCGGATCTGCGCAGCACCATGGCCTGAAATAACCTCTGAAAGAGGAACTTGGTTAGGTACCTTCTGAGGC
GGAAAGAACCAGCTGTGGAATGTGTGTCAGTTAGGGTGTGGAAAGTCCCCAGGCTCCCCAGCAGGCAGAA
GTATGCAAAGCATGCATCTCAATTAGTCAGCAACCAGGTGTGGAAAGTCCCCAGGCTCCCCAGCAGGCAG
AAGTATGCAAAGCATGCATCTCAATTAGTCAGCAACCATAGTCCCGCCCCTAACTCCGCCCATCCCGCCC
CTAACTCCGCCCAGTTCCGCCCATTCTCCGCCCCATGGCTGACTAATTTTTTTTATTTATGCAGAGGCCG
AGGCCGCCTCGGCCTCTGAGCTATTCCAGAAGTAGTGAGGAGGCTTTTTTGGAGGCCTAGGCTTTTGCAA
AAAGCTTGATTCTTCTGACACAACAGTCTCGAACTTAAGGCTAGAGCCACCATGATTGAACAAGATGGAT
TGCACGCAGGTTCTCCGGCCGCTTGGGTGGAGAGGCTATTCGGCTATGACTGGGCACAACAGACAATCGG
CTGCTCTGATGCCGCCGTGTTCCGGCTGTCAGCGCAGGGGCGCCCGGTTCTTTTTGTCAAGACCGACCTG
TCCGGTGCCCTGAATGAACTGCAGGACGAGGCAGCGCGGCTATCGTGGCTGGCCACGACGGGCGTTCCTT
GCGCAGCTGTGCTCGACGTTGTCACTGAAGCGGGAAGGGACTGGCTGCTATTGGGCGAAGTGCCGGGGCA
GGATCTCCTGTCATCTCACCTTGCTCCTGCCGAGAAAGTATCCATCATGGCTGATGCAATGCGGCGGCTG
CATACGCTTGATCCGGCTACCTGCCCATTCGACCACCAAGCGAAACATCGCATCGAGCGAGCACGTACTC
GGATGGAAGCCGGTCTTGTCGATCAGGATGATCTGGACGAAGAGCATCAGGGGCTCGCGCCAGCCGAACT
GTTCGCCAGGCTCAAGGCGCGCATGCCCGACGGCGAGGATCTCGTCGTGACCCATGGCGATGCCTGCTTG
CCGAATATCATGGTGGAAAATGGCCGCTTTTCTGGATTCATCGACTGTGGCCGGCTGGGTGTGGCGGACC
GCTATCAGGACATAGCGTTGGCTACCCGTGATATTGCTGAAGAGCTTGGCGGCGAATGGGCTGACCGCTT
CCTCGTGCTTTACGGTATCGCCGCTCCCGATTCGCAGCGCATCGCCTTCTATCGCCTTCTTGACGAGTTC
TTCTGAGCGGGACTCTGGGGTTCGAAATGACCGACCAAGCGACGCCCAACCTGCCATCACGATGGCCGCA
ATAAAATATCTTTATTTTCATTACATCTGTGTGTTGGTTTTTTGTGTGAATCGATAGCGATAAGGATCCT
CTTTGCGCTTGCGTTTTCCCTTGTCCAGATAGCCCAGTAGCTGACATTCATCCGGGGTCAGCACCGTTTC
TGCGGACTGGCTTTCTACGTAATGGTTTCTTAGACGTCAGGTGGCACTTTTCGGGGAAATGTGCGCGGAA
CCCCTATTTGTTTATTTTTCTAAATACATTCAAATATGTATCCGCTCATGAGACAATAACCCTGATAAAT
GCTTCAATAATATTGAAAAAGGAAGAGTATGAGTATTCAACATTTCCGTGTCGCCCTTATTCCCTTTTTT
GCGGCATTTTGCCTTCCTGTTTTTGCTCACCCAGAAACGCTGGTGAAAGTAAAAGATGCTGAAGATCAGT
TGGGTGCACGAGTGGGTTACATCGAACTGGATCTCAACAGCGGTAAGATCCTTGAGAGTTTTCGCCCCGA
AGAACGTTTTCCAATGATGAGCACTTTCAAAGTTCTGCTATGTGGCGCGGTATTATCCCGTATTGACGCC
GGGCAAGAGCAACTCGGTCGCCGCATACACTATTCTCAGAATGACTTGGTTGAGTACTCACCAGTCACAG
AAAAGCATCTTACGGATGGCATGACAGTAAGAGAATTATGCAGTGCTGCCATAACCATGAGTGATAACAC
TGCGGCCAACTTACTTCTGACAACTATCGGAGGACCGAAGGAGCTAACCGCTTTTTTGCACAACATGGGG
GATCATGTAACTCGCCTTGATCGTTGGGAACCGGAGCTGAATGAAGCCATACCAAACGACGAGCGTGACA
CCACGATGCCTGTAGCAATGGCAACAACGTTGCGCAAACTATTAACTGGCGAACTACTTACTCTAGCTTC
CCGGCAACAATTAATAGACTGGATGGAGGCGGATAAAGTTGCAGGACCACTTCTGCGCTCGGCCCTTCCG
GCTGGCTGGTTTATTGCTGATAAATCTGGAGCCGGTGAGCGTGGGTCTCGCGGTATCATTGCAGCACTGG
GGCCAGATGGTAAGCCCTCCCGTATCGTAGTTATCTACACGACGGGGAGTCAGGCAACTATGGATGAACG
AAATAGACAGATCGCTGAGATAGGTGCCTCACTGATTAAGCATTGGTAATTCGAAATGACCGACCAAGCG
ACGCCCAACCGGTATCAGCTCACTCAAAGGCGGTAATACGGTTATCCACAGAATCAGGGGATAACGCAGG
AAAGAACATGTGAGCAAAAGGCCAGCAAAAGGCCAGGAACCGTAAAAAGGCCGCGTTGCTGGCGTTTTTC
CATAGGCTCCGCCCCCCTGACGAGCATCACAAAAATCGACGCTCAAGTCAGAGGTGGCGAAACCCGACAG
GACTATAAAGATACCAGGCGTTTCCCCCTGGAAGCTCCCTCGTGCGCTCTCCTGTTCCGACCCTGCCGCT
TACCGGATACCTGTCCGCCTTTCTCCCTTCGGGAAGCGTGGCGCTTTCTCATAGCTCACGCTGTAGGTAT
CTCAGTTCGGTGTAGGTCGTTCGCTCCAAGCTGGGCTGTGTGCACGAACCCCCCGTTCAGCCCGACCGCT
GCGCCTTATCCGGTAACTATCGTCTTGAGTCCAACCCGGTAAGACACGACTTATCGCCACTGGCAGCAGC
CACTGGTAACAGGATTAGCAGAGCGAGGTATGTAGGCGGTGCTACAGAGTTCTTGAAGTGGTGGCCTAAC
TACGGCTACACTAGAAGGACAGTATTTGGTATCTGCGCTCTGCTGAAGCCAGTTACCTTCGGAAAAAGAG
TTGGTAGCTCTTGATCCGGCAAACAAACCACCGCTGGTAGCGGTGGTTTTTTTGTTTGCAAGCAGCAGAT
TACGCGCAGAAAAAAAGGATTTCAAGAAGATCCTTTGATCTTTTCTACGGGGTCTGACGCTCAGTGGAAC
GAAAACTCACGTTAAGGGATTTTGGTCATGAGATTATCAAAAAGGATCTTCACCTAGATCCTTTTATAGT
CCGGAAATACAGGAACGCACGCTGGATGGCCCTTCGCTGGGATGGTGAAACCATGAAAAATGGCAGCTTC
AGTGGATTAAGTGGGGGTAATGTGGCCTGTACCCTCTGGTTGCATAGGTATTCATACGGTTAAAATTTAT
CAGGCGCGATTGCGGCAGTTTTTCGGGTGGTTTGTTGCCATTTTTACCTGTCTGCTGCCGTGATCGCGCT
GAACGCGTTTTAGCGGTGCGTACAATTAAGGGATTATGGTAAATCCACTTACTGTCTGCCCTCGTAGCCA
TCGAGATAAACCGCAGTACTCCGGCCACGATGCGTCCGGCGTAGAGGATCGAGATCT
